Addgene plasmid #226111: pEJS1352 CMV-AcrIIC3-FLAGNLS-mCherry-3xmiR-22 CMV-BFP
Purpose: Mammalian expression of AcrIIC3-mCherry fusion with microRNA target sites in the 3' UTR as a reporter of microRNA repression. BFP expressed separately as a transfection control.
Depositing lab: Erik Sontheimer. Depositing organization: University of Massachusetts, Worcester. Publication: Absolute Quantification of Mammalian MicroRNAs for Therapeutic RNA Cleavage and Detargeting. Kraus C, Wang J, Zheng H, Broderick J, Ajaykumar N, Zamani M, Yang M, Cecchini K, Liang SQ, Kolumba O, Chase K, Lee J, Xue W, Sontheimer E, Gainetdinov I. RNA. 2025 May 28:rna.080566.125. doi: 10.1261/rna.080566.125. PubMed 40436630.
Backbone
  Vector backbone: pCDest
  Backbone size w/o insert (bp): 7671
  Total vector size (bp): 8019
  Vector type: Mammalian Expression
Growth in bacteria
  Bacterial resistance: Ampicillin, 100 μg/mL
  Growth temperature: 37°C
  Growth strain: DH5alpha
  Copy number: Unknown
Gene/Insert
  Gene/Insert name: AcrIIC3
  Species: Neisseria meningitidis
  Promoter: CMV
  Tag / fusion protein: FLAG (C terminal on insert); mCherry (C terminal on insert); hsa-miR-22 Target Sites (C terminal on insert)
  Cloning method: Gibson Cloning
  Sequencing primers: 5′ cggaattgtacccgcgg
Terms and licenses: Academic/Nonprofit Terms; Industry Terms: Not Available to Industry
How to cite: pEJS1352 CMV-AcrIIC3-FLAGNLS-mCherry-3xmiR-22 CMV-BFP was a gift from Erik Sontheimer (Addgene plasmid # 226111 ; http://n2t.net/addgene:226111 ; RRID:Addgene_226111)
