[The description below was written by a language model from this plasmid's Addgene catalogue record and pLannotate feature annotations shown in this document.]
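Description:
pEJS1352 CMV-AcrIIC3-FLAGNLS-mCherry-3xmiR-22 CMV-BFP is a roughly 8 kb mammalian expression plasmid built on the pCDest backbone and designed as a dual-fluorescence reporter of microRNA-mediated repression. It is propagated in E. coli through a high-copy ColE1/pUC-type origin with ampicillin selection (AmpR under its own bla promoter). It also carries an f1 origin, plus lac promoter/operator, lacZα and lacI fragments that are backbone remnants.

The plasmid contains two independent expression units. In the first, a CMV-type promoter, annotated in the sequence as the simian CMV IE94 enhancer/promoter and spanning the end of the circular map, drives the anti-CRISPR protein AcrIIC3 from Neisseria meningitidis. AcrIIC3 is fused at its C terminus to a FLAG epitope, a nuclear localization signal (per the construct name) and mCherry, and the unit ends with a bGH polyadenylation signal. The AcrIIC3 coding region, the NLS and the microRNA sites are not called by the automated annotation. According to the name and catalogue record, three hsa-miR-22 target sites lie in the 3' UTR, which corresponds to the gap between mCherry and the bGH signal. Cells expressing miR-22 should therefore repress this transcript, reducing red fluorescence and anti-CRISPR levels.

The second unit uses the human CMV enhancer/promoter and a chimeric intron to express mTagBFP2, which lacks the target sites and serves as a transfection control for normalizing the mCherry signal. An EMCV IRES and MCS fragment follow BFP, with no annotated downstream coding sequence. The nearby SV40 poly(A) signal is annotated on the opposite strand. SP6, T7 and T3 phage promoters are also present. The associated work concerns quantifying mammalian microRNAs for detargeting applications.
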