Features (pLannotate 1.2.2; 25 found; start..end, strand, type, name):
     35..53      +  promoter       SP6 promoter: promoter for bacteriophage SP6 RNA polymerase
    445..469     +  CDS            2xFLAG (fragment): two tandem FLAG® epitope tags
    508..1215    +  CDS            mCherry: mCherry is a basic (constitutively fluorescent) red fluorescent protein published in 2004, derived from Discosoma sp.. It is reported to be a very rapidly-maturing monomer with low acid sensitivity.
   1323..1434    +  polyA_signal   bGH poly(A) signal: bovine growth hormone polyadenylation signal
   1687..2064    +  enhancer       CMV enhancer: human cytomegalovirus immediate early enhancer
   2065..2276    +  promoter       CMV promoter: human cytomegalovirus (CMV) immediate early promoter
   2437..2569    +  intron         chimeric intron: chimera between introns from human β-globin and immunoglobulin heavy chain genes
   2614..2632    +  promoter       T7 promoter: promoter for bacteriophage T7 RNA polymerase
   2638..3348    +  CDS            mTagBFP2: mTagBFP2 is a basic (constitutively fluorescent) blue fluorescent protein published in 2011, derived from Entacmaea quadricolor. It is reported to be a very rapidly-maturing monomer with very low acid sensitivity.
   3513..3975    +  misc_feature   IRES: internal ribosome entry site (IRES) of the encephalomyocarditis virus (EMCV)
   3990..4009    +  misc_feature   MCS (fragment): pUC18/19 multiple cloning site
   4024..4041    -  promoter       T3 promoter (fragment): promoter for bacteriophage T3 RNA polymerase
   4059..4180    -  polyA_signal   SV40 poly(A) signal: SV40 polyadenylation signal
   4203..4271    -  CDS            large T antigen (fragment): large T antigen from SV40 (simian virus 40)
   4315..4333    -  promoter       T3 promoter: promoter for bacteriophage T3 RNA polymerase
   4378..4394    -  protein_bind   lac operator: The lac repressor binds to the lac operator to inhibit transcription in E. coli. This inhibition can be relieved by adding lactose or isopropyl-β-D-thiogalactopyranoside (IPTG). lac repressor encoded by lacI
   4402..4432    -  promoter       lac promoter: promoter for the E. coli lac operon
   4447..4468    -  protein_bind   CAP binding site: CAP binding activates transcription in the presence of cAMP. E. coli catabolite activator protein
   4481..4573    -  CDS            lacI (fragment): lac repressor; lacI; The lac repressor binds to the lac operator to inhibit transcription in E. coli. This inhibition can be relieved by adding lactose or isopropyl-β-D-thiogalactopyranoside (IPTG).
   4756..5344    -  rep_origin     ori: high-copy-number ColE1/pMB1/pBR322/pUC origin of replication
   5515..6375    -  CDS            AmpR: β-lactamase; bla; confers resistance to ampicillin, carbenicillin, and related antibiotics
   6376..6480    -  promoter       AmpR promoter: bla
   6533..6961    -  rep_origin     f1 ori (sequence partly withheld): f1 bacteriophage origin of replication; arrow indicates direction of (+) strand synthesis
   6966..7032    -  CDS            lacZα (fragment): LacZα fragment of β-galactosidase; lacZ fragment
   7039..8016    +  promoter       CMV IE94 promoter: enhancer/promoter region of simian cytomegalovirus major immediate early transcription unit IE94
>Addgene plasmid #226111 | pEJS1352 CMV-AcrIIC3-FLAGNLS-mCherry-3xmiR-22 CMV-BFP | addgene full sequence | sequence record 448317 | Addgene NGS Result
CGCCATTCTGCCTGGGGACGTCGGAGCAAGCTTGATTTAGGTGACACTATAGACGGAATTGTACCCGCGG
CCGATCCACCGGTCGCCACCATGTTCAAACGGGCCATTATTTTCACCAGCTTCAACGGCTTCGAGAAGGT
CAGTCGCACGGAAAAACGGCGCCTTGCCAAGATAATTAACGCCAGAGTTAGTATAATCGACGAGTATCTT
CGCGCCAAAGACACCAACGCCTCCTTGGACGGACAGTATAGAGCATTCCTTTTCAATGATGAGTCACCAG
CGATGACCGAATTCCTCGCTAAGCTCAAGGCGTTCGCAGAAAGCTGTACTGGTATAAGCATTGATGCGTG
GGAGATTGAAGAGAGCGAGTATGTTCGATTGCCCGTCGAACGGAGAGATTTCCTTGCGGCGGCCAATGGC
AAAGAAATTTTCAAAATTGGCGGGGATTATAAGGATGATGATGATAAGGGCTCCCCTAAGAAGAAGAGAA
AGGTGGGATCCGGAAGTATGGTGAGCAAGGGCGAGGAGGATAACATGGCCATCATCAAGGAGTTCATGCG
CTTCAAGGTGCACATGGAGGGCTCCGTGAACGGCCACGAGTTCGAGATCGAGGGCGAGGGCGAGGGCCGC
CCCTACGAGGGCACCCAGACCGCCAAGCTGAAGGTGACCAAGGGTGGCCCCCTGCCCTTCGCCTGGGACA
TCCTGTCCCCTCAGTTCATGTACGGCTCCAAGGCCTACGTGAAGCACCCCGCCGACATCCCCGACTACTT
GAAGCTGTCCTTCCCCGAGGGCTTCAAGTGGGAGCGCGTGATGAACTTCGAGGACGGCGGCGTGGTGACC
GTGACCCAGGACTCCTCACTGCAGGACGGCGAGTTCATCTACAAGGTGAAGCTGCGCGGCACCAACTTCC
CCTCCGACGGCCCCGTAATGCAGAAGAAGACCATGGGCTGGGAGGCCTCCTCCGAGCGGATGTACCCCGA
GGACGGCGCCCTGAAGGGCGAGATCAAGCAGAGGCTGAAGCTGAAGGACGGCGGCCACTACTACGCTGAG
GTCAAGACCACCTACAAGGCCAAGAAGCCCGTGCAGCTGCCCGGCGCCTACAACGTCAACATCAAGTTGG
ACATCACCTCCCACAACGAGGACTACACCATCGTGGAACAGTACGAACGCGCTGAGGGCCGCCACTCCAC
CGGCGGCATGGACGAGCTGTACAAGTGATAAAGCGGCCATCAAGCTACAGTTCTTCAACTGGCAGCTTAC
AGTTCTTCAACTGGCAGCTTACAGTTCTTCAACTGGCAGCTTAGCTCGCTGATCAGCCTCGACTGTGCCT
TCTAGTTGCCAGCCATCTGTTGTTTGCCCCTCCCCCGTGCCTTCCTTGACCCTGGAAGGTGCCACTCCCA
CTGTCCTTTCCTAATAAAATGAGGAAATTGCATCGCATTGTCTGAGTAGGTGTCATTCTATTCTGGGGGG
TGGGGTGGGGCAGGACAGCAAGGGGGAGGATTGGGAAGACAATAGCCTAGGTAGATAAGTAGCATGGCGG
GTGATCTTCAATATTGGCCATTAGCCATATTATTCATTGGTTATATAGCATAAATCAATATTGGCTATTG
GCCATTGCATACGTTGTATCTATATCATAATATGTACATTTATATTGGCTCATGTCCAATATGACCGCCA
TGTTGGCATTGATTATTGACTAGTTATTAATAGTAATCAATTACGGGGTCATTAGTTCATAGCCCATATA
TGGAGTTCCGCGTTACATAACTTACGGTAAATGGCCCGCCTGGCTGACCGCCCAACGACCCCCGCCCATT
GACGTCAATAATGACGTATGTTCCCATAGTAACGCCAATAGGGACTTTCCATTGACGTCAATGGGTGGAG
TATTTACGGTAAACTGCCCACTTGGCAGTACATCAAGTGTATCATATGCCAAGTCCGCCCCCTATTGACG
TCAATGACGGTAAATGGCCCGCCTGGCATTATGCCCAGTACATGACCTTACGGGACTTTCCTACTTGGCA
GTACATCTACGTATTAGTCATCGCTATTACCATGGTGATGCGGTTTTGGCAGTACACCAATGGGCGTGGA
TAGCGGTTTGACTCACGGGGATTTCCAAGTCTCCACCCCATTGACGTCAATGGGAGTTTGTTTTGGCACC
AAAATCAACGGGACTTTCCAAAATGTCGTAACAACTGCGATCGCCCGCCCCGTTGACGCAAATGGGCGGT
AGGCGTGTACGGTGGGAGGTCTATATAAGCAGAGCTCGTTTAGTGAACCGTCAGATCACTAGAAGCTTTA
TTGCGGTAGTTTATCACAGTTAAATTGCTAACGCAGTCAGTGCTTCTGACACAACAGTCTCGAACTTAAG
CTGCAGTGACTCTCTTAAGGTAGCCTTGCAGAAGTTGGTCGTGAGGCACTGGGCAGGTAAGTATCAAGGT
TACAAGACAGGTTTAAGGAGACCAATAGAAACTGGGCTTGTCGAGACAGAGAAGACTCTTGCGTTTCTGA
TAGGCACCTATTGGTCTTACTGACATCCACTTTGCCTTTCTCTCCACAGGTGTCCACTCCCAGTTCAATT
ACAGCTCTTAAGGCTAGAGTACTTAATACGACTCACTATAGGCTAGAATGGTGTCTAAGGGCGAAGAGCT
GATTAAGGAGAACATGCACATGAAGCTGTACATGGAGGGCACCGTGGACAACCATCACTTCAAGTGCACA
TCCGAGGGCGAAGGCAAGCCCTACGAGGGCACCCAGACCATGAGAATCAAGGTGGTCGAGGGCGGCCCTC
TCCCCTTCGCCTTCGACATCCTGGCTACTAGCTTCCTCTACGGCAGCAAGACCTTCATCAACCACACCCA
GGGCATCCCCGACTTCTTCAAGCAGTCCTTCCCTGAGGGCTTCACATGGGAGAGAGTCACCACATACGAA
GACGGGGGCGTGCTGACCGCTACCCAGGACACCAGCCTCCAGGACGGCTGCCTCATCTACAACGTCAAGA
TCAGAGGGGTGAACTTCACATCCAACGGCCCTGTGATGCAGAAGAAAACACTCGGCTGGGAGGCCTTCAC
CGAGACGCTGTACCCCGCTGACGGCGGCCTGGAAGGCAGAAACGACATGGCCCTGAAGCTCGTGGGCGGG
AGCCATCTGATCGCAAACGCCAAGACCACATATAGATCCAAGAAACCCGCTAAGAACCTCAAGATGCCTG
GCGTCTACTATGTGGACTACAGACTGGAAAGAATCAAGGAGGCCAACAACGAGACCTACGTCGAGCAGCA
CGAGGTGGCAGTGGCCAGATACTGCGACCTCCCTAGCAAACTGGGGCACAAGCTTAATTGAACGCGTCGA
GCATGCATCTAGGGCGGCCAATTCCGCCCCTCTCCCCCCCCCCCCTCTCCCTCCCCCCCCCCTAACGTTA
CTGGCCGAAGCCGCTTGGAATAAGGCCGGTGTGCGTTTGTCTATATGTTATTTTCCACCATATTGCCGTC
TTTTGGCAATGTGAGGGCCCGGAAACCTGGCCCTGTCTTCTTGACGAGCATTCCTAGGGGTCTTTCCCCT
CTCGCCAAAGGAATGCAAGGTCTGTTGAATGTCGTGAAGGAAGCAGTTCCTCTGGAAGCTTCTTGAAGAC
AAACAACGTCTGTAGCGACCCTTTGCAGGCAGCGGAACCCCCCACCTGGCGACAGGTGCCTCTGCGGCCA
AAAGCCACGTGTATAAGATACACCTGCAAAGGCGGCACAACCCCAGTGCCACGTTGTGAGTTGGATAGTT
GTGGAAAGAGTCAAATGGCTCTCCTCAAGCGTATTCAACAAGGGGCTGAAGGATGCCCAGAAGGTACCCC
ATTGTATGGGATCTGATCTGGGGCCTCGGTGCACATGCTTTACATGTGTTTAGTCGAGGTTAAAAAAACG
TCTAGGCCCCCCGAACCACGGGGACGTGGTTTTCCTTTGAAAAACACGATGATAAGCTTGCCACAACCCG
GGATCCTCTAGAGTCGACCCGGGCGGCCGCTTCCCTTTAGTGAGGGTTAATGCTTCGAGCAGACATGATA
AGATACATTGATGAGTTTGGACAAACCACAACTAGAATGCAGTGAAAAAAATGCTTTATTTGTGAAATTT
GTGATGCTATTGCTTTATTTGTAACCATTATAAGCTGCAATAAACAAGTTAACAACAACAATTGCATTCA
TTTTATGTTTCAGGTTCAGGGGGAGATGTGGGAGGTTTTTTAAAGCAAGTAAAACCTCTACAAATGTGGT
AAAATCCGATAAGGATCGATCCGGGCGGTACCCAGCTTTTGTTCCCTTTAGTGAGGGTTAATTGCGCGCT
TGGCGTAATCATGGTCATAGCTGTTTCCTGTGTGAAATTGTTATCCGCTCACAATTCCACACAACATACG
AGCCGGGAGCATAAAGTGTAAAGCCTGGGGTGCCTAATGAGTGAGCTAACTCACATTAATTGCGTTGCGC
TCACTGCCCGCTTTCCAGTCGGGAAACCTGTCGTGCCAGCTGCATTAATGAATCGGCCAACGCGCGGGGA
GAGGCGGTTTGCGTATTGGGCGCTCTTCCGCTTCCTCGCTCACTGACTCGCTGCGCTCGGTCGTTCGGCT
GCGGCGAGCGGTATCAGCTCACTCAAAGGCGGTAATACGGTTATCCACAGAATCAGGGGATAACGCAGGA
AAGAACATGTGAGCAAAAGGCCAGCAAAAGGCCAGGAACCGTAAAAAGGCCGCGTTGCTGGCGTTTTTCC
ATAGGCTCCGCCCCCCTGACGAGCATCACAAAAATCGACGCTCAAGTCAGAGGTGGCGAAACCCGACAGG
ACTATAAAGATACCAGGCGTTTCCCCCTGGAAGCTCCCTCGTGCGCTCTCCTGTTCCGACCCTGCCGCTT
ACCGGATACCTGTCCGCCTTTCTCCCTTCGGGAAGCGTGGCGCTTTCTCATAGCTCACGCTGTAGGTATC
TCAGTTCGGTGTAGGTCGTTCGCTCCAAGCTGGGCTGTGTGCACGAACCCCCCGTTCAGCCCGACCGCTG
CGCCTTATCCGGTAACTATCGTCTTGAGTCCAACCCGGTAAGACACGACTTATCGCCACTGGCAGCAGCC
ACTGGTAACAGGATTAGCAGAGCGAGGTATGTAGGCGGTGCTACAGAGTTCTTGAAGTGGTGGCCTAACT
ACGGCTACACTAGAAGAACAGTATTTGGTATCTGCGCTCTGCTGAAGCCAGTTACCTTCGGAAAAAGAGT
TGGTAGCTCTTGATCCGGCAAACAAACCACCGCTGGTAGCGGTGGTTTTTTTGTTTGCAAGCAGCAGATT
ACGCGCAGAAAAAAAGGATCTCAAGAAGATCCTTTGATCTTTTCTACGGGGTCTGACGCTCAGTGGAACG
AAAACTCACGTTAAGGGATTTTGGTCATGAGATTATCAAAAAGGATCTTCACCTAGATCCTTTTAAATTA
AAAATGAAGTTTTAAATCAATCTAAAGTATATATGAGTAAACTTGGTCTGACAGTTACCAATGCTTAATC
AGTGAGGCACCTATCTCAGCGATCTGTCTATTTCGTTCATCCATAGTTGCCTGACTCCCCGTCGTGTAGA
TAACTACGATACGGGAGGGCTTACCATCTGGCCCCAGTGCTGCAATGATACCGCGAGACCCACGCTCACC
GGCTCCAGATTTATCAGCAATAAACCAGCCAGCCGGAAGGGCCGAGCGCAGAAGTGGTCCTGCAACTTTA
TCCGCCTCCATCCAGTCTATTAATTGTTGCCGGGAAGCTAGAGTAAGTAGTTCGCCAGTTAATAGTTTGC
GCAACGTTGTTGCCATTGCTACAGGCATCGTGGTGTCACGCTCGTCGTTTGGTATGGCTTCATTCAGCTC
CGGTTCCCAACGATCAAGGCGAGTTACATGATCCCCCATGTTGTGCAAAAAAGCGGTTAGCTCCTTCGGT
CCTCCGATCGTTGTCAGAAGTAAGTTGGCCGCAGTGTTATCACTCATGGTTATGGCAGCACTGCATAATT
CTCTTACTGTCATGCCATCCGTAAGATGCTTTTCTGTGACTGGTGAGTACTCAACCAAGTCATTCTGAGA
ATAGTGTATGCGGCGACCGAGTTGCTCTTGCCCGGCGTCAATACGGGATAATACCGCGCCACATAGCAGA
ACTTTAAAAGTGCTCATCATTGGAAAACGTTCTTCGGGGCGAAAACTCTCAAGGATCTTACCGCTGTTGA
GATCCAGTTCGATGTAACCCACTCGTGCACCCAACTGATCTTCAGCATCTTTTACTTTCACCAGCGTTTC
TGGGTGAGCAAAAACAGGAAGGCAAAATGCCGCAAAAAAGGGAATAAGGGCGACACGGAAATGTTGAATA
CTCATACTCTTCCTTTTTCAATATTATTGAAGCATTTATCAGGGTTATTGTCTCATGAGCGGATACATAT
TTGAATGTATTTAGAAAAATAAACAAATAGGGGTTCCGCGCACATTTCCCCGAAAAGTGCCACCTAAATT
GTAAGCGTTAATATTTTGTTAAAATTCGCGTTAAATTTTTGTTAAATCAGCTCATTTTTTAACCAATAGG
CCGAAATCGGCAAAATCCCTTATAAATCAAAAGAATAGACCGAGATAGGGT
[37 nt withheld, positions 6632-6668]
AAAGAACGTGGACTCCAACGTCAAAGG
[49 nt withheld, positions 6696-6744]
T
[91 nt withheld, positions 6746-6836]
G
[124 nt withheld, positions 6838-6961]
CCCATTCGCCATTCAGGCTGCGCAACTGTTGGGAAGGGCGATCGGTGCGGGCCTCTTCGCTATTACGCCA
GTCGACCGCCAATTCAATATGGCGTATATGGACTCATGCCAATTCAATATGGTGGATCTGGACCTGTGCC
AATTCAATATGGCGTATATGGACTCGTGCCAATTCAATATGGTGGATCTGGACCCCAGCCAATTCAATAT
GGCGGACTTGGCACCATGCCAATTCAATATGGCGGACCTGGCACTGTGCCAACTGGGGAGGGGTCTACTT
GGCACGGTGCCAAGTTTGAGGAGGGGTCTTGGCCCTGTGCCAAGTCCGCCATATTGAATTGGCATGGTGC
CAATAATGGCGGCCATATTGGCTATATGCCAGGATCAATATATAGGCAATATCCAATATGGCCCTATGCC
AATATGGCTATTGGCCAGGTTCAATACTATGTATTGGCCCTATGCCATATAGTATTCCATATATGGGTTT
TCCTATTGACGTAGATAGCCCCTCCCAATGGGCGGTCCCATATACCATATATGGGGCTTCCTAATACCGC
CCATAGCCACTCCCCCATTGACGTCAATGGTCTCTATATATGGTCTTTCCTATTGACGTCATATGGGCGG
TCCTATTGACGTATATGGCGCCTCCCCCATTGACGTCAATTACGGTAAATGGCCCGCCTGGCTCAATGCC
CATTGACGTCAATAGGACCACCCACCATTGACGTCAATGGGATGGCTCATTGCCCATTCATATCCGTTCT
CACGCCCCCTATTGACGTCAATGACGGTAAATGGCCCACTTGGCAGTACATCAATATCTATTAATAGTAA
CTTGGCAAGTACATTACTATTGGAAGTACGCCAGGGTACATTGGCAGTACTCCCATTGACGTCAATGGCG
GTAAATGGCCCGCGATGGCTGCCAAGTACATCCCCATTGACGTCAATGGGGAGGGGCAATGACGCAAATG
GGCGTTCCATTGACGTAAATGGGCGGTAGGCGTGCCTAATGGGAGGTCTATATAAGCAATGCTCGTTTAG
GGAAC
